>Addgene plasmid #18086 | pcDNA3.2/v5-DEST hGlut2 | addgene full sequence | sequence record 305767 | Addgene NGS Result
GACATTGATTATTGACTAGTTATTAATAGTAATCAATTACGGGGTCATTAGTTCATAGCCCATATATGGA
GTTCCGCGTTACATAACTTACGGTAAATGGCCCGCCTGGCTGACCGCCCAACGACCCCCGCCCATTGACG
TCAATAATGACGTATGTTCCCATAGTAACGCCAATAGGGACTTTCCATTGACGTCAATGGGTGGAGTATT
TACGGTAAACTGCCCACTTGGCAGTACATCAAGTGTATCATATGCCAAGTACGCCCCCTATTGACGTCAA
TGACGGTAAATGGCCCGCCTGGCATTATGCCCAGTACATGACCTTATGGGACTTTCCTACTTGGCAGTAC
ATCTACGTATTAGTCATCGCTATTACCATGGTGATGCGGTTTTGGCAGTACATCAATGGGCGTGGATAGC
GGTTTGACTCACGGGGATTTCCAAGTCTCCACCCCATTGACGTCAATGGGAGTTTGTTTTGGCACCAAAA
TCAACGGGACTTTCCAAAATGTCGTAACAACTCCGCCCCATTGACGCAAATGGGCGGTAGGCGTGTACGG
TGGGAGGTCTATATAAGCAGAGCTCTCTGGCTAACTAGAGAACCCACTGCTTACTGGCTTATCGAAATTA
ATACGACTCACTATAGGGAGACCCAAGCTGGCTAGTTAAGCTATCAACAAGTTTGTACAAAAAAGCAGGC
TCCGCGGCCGCCCCCTTCACCATGACAGAAGATAAGGTCACTGGGACCCTGGTTTTCACTGTCATCACTG
CTGTGCTGGGTTCCTTCCAGTTTGGATATGACATTGGTGTGATCAATGCACCTCAACAGGTAATAATATC
TCACTATAGACATGTTTTGGGTGTTCCACTGGATGACCGAAAAGCTATCAACAACTATGTTATCAACAGT
ACAGATGAACTGCCCACAATCTCATACTCAATGAACCCAAAACCAACCCCTTGGGCTGAGGAAGAGACTG
TGGCAGCTGCTCAACTAATCACCATGCTCTGGTCCCTGTCTGTATCCAGCTTTGCAGTTGGTGGAATGAC
TGCATCATTCTTTGGTGGGTGGCTTGGGGACACACTTGGAAGAATCAAAGCCATGTTAGTAGCAAACATT
CTGTCATTAGTTGGAGCTCTCTTGATGGGGTTTTCAAAATTGGGACCATCTCATATACTTATAATTGCTG
GAAGAAGCATATCAGGACTATATTGTGGGCTAATTTCAGGCCTGGTTCCTATGTATATCGGTGAAATTGC
TCCAACCGCTCTCAGGGGAGCACTTGGCACTTTTCATCAGCTGGCCATCGTCACGGGCATTCTTATTAGT
CAGATTATTGGTCTTGAATTTATCTTGGGCAATTATGATCTGTGGCACATCCTGCTTGGCCTGTCTGGTG
TGCGAGCCATCCTTCAGTCTCTGCTACTCTTTTTCTGTCCAGAAAGCCCCAGATACCTTTACATCAAGTT
AGATGAGGAAGTCAAAGCAAAACAAAGCTTGAAAAGACTCAGAGGATATGATGATGTCACCAAAGATATT
AATGAAATGAGAAAAGAAAGAGAAGAAGCATCGAGTGAGCAGAAAGTCTCTATAATTCAGCTCTTCACCA
ATTCCAGCTACCGACAGCCTATTCTAGTGGCACTGATGCTGCATGTGGCTCAGCAATTTTCCGGAATCAA
TGGCATTTTTTACTACTCAACCAGCATTTTTCAGACGGCTGGTATCAGCAAACCTGTTTATGCAACCATT
GGAGTTGGCGCTGTAAACATGGTTTTCACTGCTGTCTCTGTATTCCTTGTGGAGAAGGCAGGGCGACGTT
CTCTCTTTCTAATTGGAATGAGTGGGATGTTTGTTTGTGCCATCTTCATGTCAGTGGGACTTGTGCTGCT
GAATAAGTTCTCTTGGATGAGTTATGTGAGCATGATAGCCATCTTCCTCTTTGTCAGCTTCTTTGAAATT
GGGCCAGGCCCGATCCCCTGGTTCATGGTGGCTGAGTTTTTCAGTCAAGGACCACGTCCTGCTGCTTTAG
CAATAGCTGCATTCAGCAATTGGACCTGCAATTTCATTGTAGCTCTGTGTTTCCAGTACATTGCGGACTT
CTGTGGACCTTATGTGTTTTTCCTCTTTGCTGGAGTGCTCCTGGCCTTTACCCTGTTCACATTTTTTAAA
GTTCCAGAAACCAAAGGAAAGTCTTTTGAGGAAATTGCTGCAGAATTCCAAAAGAAGAGTGGCTCAGCCC
ACAGGCCAAAAGCTGCTGTAGAAATGAAATTCCTAGGAGCTACAGAGACTGTGTAAGGGTGGGCGCGCCG
ACCCAGCTTTCTTGTACAAAGTGGTTGATCTAGAGGGCCCGCGGTTCGAAGGTAAGCCTATCCCTAACCC
TCTCCTCGGTCTCGATTCTACGCGTACCGGTTAGTAATGAGTTTAAACGGGGGAGGCTAACTGAAACACG
GAAGGAGACAATACCGGAAGGAACCCGCGCTATGACGGCAATAAAAAGACAGAATAAAACGCACGGGTGT
TGGGTCGTTTGTTCATAAACGCGGGGTTCGGTCCCAGGGCTGGCACTCTGTCGATACCCCACCGAGACCC
CATTGGGGCCAATACGCCCGCGTTTCTTCCTTTTCCCCACCCCACCCCCCAAGTTCGGGTGAAGGCCCAG
GGCTCGCAGCCAACGTCGGGGCGGCAGGCCCTGCCATAGCAGATCTGCGCAGCTGGGGCTCTAGGGGGTA
TCCCC
[124 nt withheld, positions 2736-2859]
C
[91 nt withheld, positions 2861-2951]
A
[49 nt withheld, positions 2953-3001]
CCTTTGACGTTGGAGTCCACGTTCTTT
[37 nt withheld, positions 3029-3065]
ACCCTATCTCGGTCTATTCTTTTGATTTATAAGGGATTTTGCCGATTTCGGCCTATTGGTTAAAAAATGA
GCTGATTTAACAAAAATTTAACGCGAATTAATTCTGTGGAATGTGTGTCAGTTAGGGTGTGGAAAGTCCC
CAGGCTCCCCAGCAGGCAGAAGTATGCAAAGCATGCATCTCAATTAGTCAGCAACCAGGTGTGGAAAGTC
CCCAGGCTCCCCAGCAGGCAGAAGTATGCAAAGCATGCATCTCAATTAGTCAGCAACCATAGTCCCGCCC
CTAACTCCGCCCATCCCGCCCCTAACTCCGCCCAGTTCCGCCCATTCTCCGCCCCATGGCTGACTAATTT
TTTTTATTTATGCAGAGGCCGAGGCCGCCTCTGCCTCTGAGCTATTCCAGAAGTAGTGAGGAGGCTTTTT
TGGAGGCCTAGGCTTTTGCAAAAAGCTCCCGGGAGCTTGTATATCCATTTTCGGATCTGATCAAGAGACA
GGATGAGGATCGTTTCGCATGATTGAACAAGATGGATTGCACGCAGGTTCTCCGGCCGCTTGGGTGGAGA
GGCTATTCGGCTATGACTGGGCACAACAGACAATCGGCTGCTCTGATGCCGCCGTGTTCCGGCTGTCAGC
GCAGGGGCGCCCGGTTCTTTTTGTCAAGACCGACCTGTCCGGTGCCCTGAATGAACTGCAGGACGAGGCA
GCGCGGCTATCGTGGCTGGCCACGACGGGCGTTCCTTGCGCAGCTGTGCTCGACGTTGTCACTGAAGCGG
GAAGGGACTGGCTGCTATTGGGCGAAGTGCCGGGGCAGGATCTCCTGTCATCTCACCTTGCTCCTGCCGA
GAAAGTATCCATCATGGCTGATGCAATGCGGCGGCTGCATACGCTTGATCCGGCTACCTGCCCATTCGAC
CACCAAGCGAAACATCGCATCGAGCGAGCACGTACTCGGATGGAAGCCGGTCTTGTCGATCAGGATGATC
TGGACGAAGAGCATCAGGGGCTCGCGCCAGCCGAACTGTTCGCCAGGCTCAAGGCGCGCATGCCCGACGG
CGAGGATCTCGTCGTGACCCATGGCGATGCCTGCTTGCCGAATATCATGGTGGAAAATGGCCGCTTTTCT
GGATTCATCGACTGTGGCCGGCTGGGTGTGGCGGACCGCTATCAGGACATAGCGTTGGCTACCCGTGATA
TTGCTGAAGAGCTTGGCGGCGAATGGGCTGACCGCTTCCTCGTGCTTTACGGTATCGCCGCTCCCGATTC
GCAGCGCATCGCCTTCTATCGCCTTCTTGACGAGTTCTTCTGAGCGGGACTCTGGGGTTCGCGAAATGAC
CGACCAAGCGACGCCCAACCTGCCATCACGAGATTTCGATTCCACCGCCGCCTTCTATGAAAGGTTGGGC
TTCGGAATCGTTTTCCGGGACGCCGGCTGGATGATCCTCCAGCGCGGGGATCTCATGCTGGAGTTCTTCG
CCCACCCCAACTTGTTTATTGCAGCTTATAATGGTTACAAATAAAGCAATAGCATCACAAATTTCACAAA
TAAAGCATTTTTTTCACTGCATTCTAGTTGTGGTTTGTCCAAACTCATCAATGTATCTTATCATGTCTGT
ATACCGTCGACCTCTAGCTAGAGCTTGGCGTAATCATGGTCATAGCTGTTTCCTGTGTGAAATTGTTATC
CGCTCACAATTCCACACAACATACGAGCCGGAAGCATAAAGTGTAAAGCCTGGGGTGCCTAATGAGTGAG
CTAACTCACATTAATTGCGTTGCGCTCACTGCCCGCTTTCCAGTCGGGAAACCTGTCGTGCCAGCTGCAT
TAATGAATCGGCCAACGCGCGGGGAGAGGCGGTTTGCGTATTGGGCGCTCTTCCGCTTCCTCGCTCACTG
ACTCGCTGCGCTCGGTCGTTCGGCTGCGGCGAGCGGTATCAGCTCACTCAAAGGCGGTAATACGGTTATC
CACAGAATCAGGGGATAACGCAGGAAAGAACATGTGAGCAAAAGGCCAGCAAAAGGCCAGGAACCGTAAA
AAGGCCGCGTTGCTGGCGTTTTTCCATAGGCTCCGCCCCCCTGACGAGCATCACAAAAATCGACGCTCAA
GTCAGAGGTGGCGAAACCCGACAGGACTATAAAGATACCAGGCGTTTCCCCCTGGAAGCTCCCTCGTGCG
CTCTCCTGTTCCGACCCTGCCGCTTACCGGATACCTGTCCGCCTTTCTCCCTTCGGGAAGCGTGGCGCTT
TCTCATAGCTCACGCTGTAGGTATCTCAGTTCGGTGTAGGTCGTTCGCTCCAAGCTGGGCTGTGTGCACG
AACCCCCCGTTCAGCCCGACCGCTGCGCCTTATCCGGTAACTATCGTCTTGAGTCCAACCCGGTAAGACA
CGACTTATCGCCACTGGCAGCAGCCACTGGTAACAGGATTAGCAGAGCGAGGTATGTAGGCGGTGCTACA
GAGTTCTTGAAGTGGTGGCCTAACTACGGCTACACTAGAAGAACAGTATTTGGTATCTGCGCTCTGCTGA
AGCCAGTTACCTTCGGAAAAAGAGTTGGTAGCTCTTGATCCGGCAAACAAACCACCGCTGGTAGCGGTGG
TTTTTTTGTTTGCAAGCAGCAGATTACGCGCAGAAAAAAAGGATCTCAAGAAGATCCTTTGATCTTTTCT
ACGGGGTCTGACGCTCAGTGGAACGAAAACTCACGTTAAGGGATTTTGGTCATGAGATTATCAAAAAGGA
TCTTCACCTAGATCCTTTTAAATTAAAAATGAAGTTTTAAATCAATCTAAAGTATATATGAGTAAACTTG
GTCTGACAGTTACCAATGCTTAATCAGTGAGGCACCTATCTCAGCGATCTGTCTATTTCGTTCATCCATA
GTTGCCTGACTCCCCGTCGTGTAGATAACTACGATACGGGAGGGCTTACCATCTGGCCCCAGTGCTGCAA
TGATACCGCGAGACCCACGCTCACCGGCTCCAGATTTATCAGCAATAAACCAGCCAGCCGGAAGGGCCGA
GCGCAGAAGTGGTCCTGCAACTTTATCCGCCTCCATCCAGTCTATTAATTGTTGCCGGGAAGCTAGAGTA
AGTAGTTCGCCAGTTAATAGTTTGCGCAACGTTGTTGCCATTGCTACAGGCATCGTGGTGTCACGCTCGT
CGTTTGGTATGGCTTCATTCAGCTCCGGTTCCCAACGATCAAGGCGAGTTACATGATCCCCCATGTTGTG
CAAAAAAGCGGTTAGCTCCTTCGGTCCTCCGATCGTTGTCAGAAGTAAGTTGGCCGCAGTGTTATCACTC
ATGGTTATGGCAGCACTGCATAATTCTCTTACTGTCATGCCATCCGTAAGATGCTTTTCTGTGACTGGTG
AGTACTCAACCAAGTCATTCTGAGAATAGTGTATGCGGCGACCGAGTTGCTCTTGCCCGGCGTCAATACG
GGATAATACCGCGCCACATAGCAGAACTTTAAAAGTGCTCATCATTGGAAAACGTTCTTCGGGGCGAAAA
CTCTCAAGGATCTTACCGCTGTTGAGATCCAGTTCGATGTAACCCACTCGTGCACCCAACTGATCTTCAG
CATCTTTTACTTTCACCAGCGTTTCTGGGTGAGCAAAAACAGGAAGGCAAAATGCCGCAAAAAAGGGAAT
AAGGGCGACACGGAAATGTTGAATACTCATACTCTTCCTTTTTCAATATTATTGAAGCATTTATCAGGGT
TATTGTCTCATGAGCGGATACATATTTGAATGTATTTAGAAAAATAAACAAATAGGGGTTCCGCGCACAT
TTCCCCGAAAAGTGCCACCTGACGTCGACGGATCGGGAGATCTCCCGATCCCCTATGGTGCACTCTCAGT
ACAATCTGCTCTGATGCCGCATAGTTAAGCCAGTATCTGCTCCCTGCTTGTGTGTTGGAGGTCGCTGAGT
AGTGCGCGAGCAAAATTTAAGCTACAACAAGGCAAGGCTTGACCGACAATTGCATGAAGAATCTGCTTAG
GGTTAGGCGTTTTGCGCTGCTTCGCGATGTACGGGCCAGATATACGCGTT
Features (pLannotate 1.2.2; 23 found; start..end, strand, type, name):
      1..380     +  enhancer       CMV enhancer: human cytomegalovirus immediate early enhancer
    381..584     +  promoter       CMV promoter: human cytomegalovirus (CMV) immediate early promoter
    580..613     +  LTR            5' LTR (truncated) (fragment): truncated 5' long terminal repeat (LTR) from HIV-1
    629..647     +  promoter       T7 promoter: promoter for bacteriophage T7 RNA polymerase
    677..701     +  protein_bind   attB1: mutant version of attB; recombination site for the Gateway® BP reaction BP Clonase™
    722..2293    +  CDS            SLC2A2: GTR2_HUMAN - Also known as GLUT2 From Homo sapiens (Human).
   2311..2335    -  protein_bind   attB2: mutant version of attB; recombination site for the Gateway® BP reaction BP Clonase™
   2361..2402    +  CDS            V5 tag: epitope tag from simian virus 5
   2486..2534    +  polyA_signal   HSV TK poly(A) signal: herpes simplex virus thymidine kinase polyadenylation signal (Cole and Stacy, 1985)
   2625..2641    -  polyA_signal   bGH poly(A) signal (fragment): bovine growth hormone polyadenylation signal
   2736..3164    +  rep_origin     f1 ori (sequence partly withheld): f1 bacteriophage origin of replication; arrow indicates direction of (+) strand synthesis
   3178..3507    +  promoter       SV40 promoter: SV40 enhancer and early promoter
   3574..4365    +  CDS            neo: KKA2_KLEPN - Also known as kan, nptII. Experimental evidence at protein level: Swiss-Prot protein existence level 1. Resistance to kanamycin, neomycin, paromomycin, ribostamycin, butirosin and gentamicin B. From Klebsiella pneumoniae.
   4391..4549    +  CDS            ble (fragment): BLE_KLEPN - Experimental evidence at protein level: Swiss-Prot protein existence level 1. Binding protein with a strong affinity to the bleomycin family of antibiotics. Binds to CL990; an antimitotic-antibiotic compound. From Klebsiella pneumoniae.
   4544..4665    +  polyA_signal   SV40 poly(A) signal: SV40 polyadenylation signal
   4738..4754    -  protein_bind   lac operator: The lac repressor binds to the lac operator to inhibit transcription in E. coli. This inhibition can be relieved by adding lactose or isopropyl-β-D-thiogalactopyranoside (IPTG). lac repressor encoded by lacI
   4762..4792    -  promoter       lac promoter: promoter for the E. coli lac operon
   4807..4828    -  protein_bind   CAP binding site: CAP binding activates transcription in the presence of cAMP. E. coli catabolite activator protein
   4841..4933    -  CDS            lacI (fragment): lac repressor; lacI; The lac repressor binds to the lac operator to inhibit transcription in E. coli. This inhibition can be relieved by adding lactose or isopropyl-β-D-thiogalactopyranoside (IPTG).
   5116..5704    -  rep_origin     ori: high-copy-number ColE1/pMB1/pBR322/pUC origin of replication
   5875..6735    -  CDS            AmpR: β-lactamase; bla; confers resistance to ampicillin, carbenicillin, and related antibiotics
   6736..6840    -  promoter       AmpR promoter: bla
   6899..6951    -  misc_feature   bom (fragment): basis of mobility region from pBR322
