[The description below was written by a language model from this plasmid's Addgene catalogue record and pLannotate feature annotations shown in this document.]
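Description:
pcDNA3.2/v5-DEST hGlut2 is a mammalian expression plasmid of about 7.1 kb that carries the human facilitative glucose transporter GLUT2 (SLC2A2). It was made by Gateway recombination into the Invitrogen pcDNA3.2/V5-DEST destination vector. The transporter coding sequence sits between intact attB1 and attB2 sites, downstream of the human cytomegalovirus immediate-early enhancer and promoter, which drive strong constitutive transcription in mammalian cells. A T7 promoter just upstream of attB1 allows in vitro transcription. A V5 epitope tag lies beyond attB2 and is followed by the HSV thymidine kinase polyadenylation signal. The record does not state whether the insert keeps its stop codon, so it is unclear whether the protein is actually produced as a C-terminal V5 fusion.

In E. coli the plasmid is propagated through a high-copy ColE1/pUC-type origin and selected with ampicillin through the β-lactamase gene. An f1 origin allows single-stranded DNA production. For mammalian cells, a separate cassette uses the SV40 enhancer/early promoter to drive the neomycin phosphotransferase gene, ending in an SV40 polyadenylation signal, which allows G418 selection of stable transfectants. Several short hits in the automated annotation (a truncated HIV-1 LTR fragment, a bGH poly(A) fragment, ble, lacI and bom fragments, and lac promoter/operator elements) are probably backbone remnants or partial sequence matches rather than functional parts.

The construct is suited to transient or stable overexpression of human GLUT2 in cultured mammalian cells. The associated publication examined how facilitative plasma membrane transporters function during their transit through the endoplasmic reticulum.
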