Addgene plasmid #18086: pcDNA3.2/v5-DEST hGlut2
Depositing lab: Wolf Frommer. Publication: Facilitative plasma membrane transporters function during ER transit. Takanaga H, Frommer WB. FASEB J. 2010 Aug . 24(8):2849-58. 10.1096/fj.09-146472 PubMed 20354141.
Backbone
  Vector backbone: pcDNA3.2/V5-DEST
  Backbone manufacturer: Invitrogen
  Backbone size w/o insert (bp): 5500
  Vector type: Mammalian Expression
  Selectable markers: Neomycin (select with G418)
Growth in bacteria
  Bacterial resistance: Ampicillin, 100 μg/mL
  Growth temperature: 37°C
  Growth strain: DH5alpha
  Copy number: High Copy
Gene/Insert
  Gene/Insert name: Glut2
  Species: H. sapiens (human)
  Entrez Gene: SLC2A2 (a.k.a. GLUT2)
  Cloning method: Gateway Cloning; 5′ cloning site attB1 (not destroyed); 3′ cloning site attB2 (not destroyed)
  Sequencing primers: 5′ CMV-F
Terms and licenses: Academic/Nonprofit Terms; Industry Terms: Not Available to Industry
How to cite: pcDNA3.2/v5-DEST hGlut2 was a gift from Wolf Frommer (Addgene plasmid # 18086 ; http://n2t.net/addgene:18086 ; RRID:Addgene_18086)
