>Addgene plasmid #18086 | pcDNA3.2/v5-DEST hGlut2 | addgene partial sequence | sequence record 23963 | 18086 with CMV-F
CANGGGNCNNTAGCAGAGCTCTCTGGCTACTAGAGAACCCACTGCTTACTGGCTTATCGAAATTAATACG
ACTCACTATAGGGAGACCCAAGCTGGCTAGTTAAGCTATCAACAAGTTTGTACAAAAAAGCAGGCTCCGC
GGCCGCCCCCTTCACCATGACAGAAGATAAGGTCACTGGGACCCTGGTTTTCACTGTCATCACTGCTGTG
CTGGGTTCCTTCCAGTTTGGATATGACATTGGTGTGATCAATGCACCTCAACAGGTAATAATATCTCACT
ATAGACATGTTTTGGGTGTTCCACTGGATGACCGAAAAGCTATCAACAACTATGTTATCAACAGTACAGA
TGAACTGCCCACAATCTCATACTCAATGAACCCAAAACCAACCCCTTGGGCTGAGGAAGAGACTGTGGCA
GCTGCTCAACTAATCACCATGCTCTGGTCCCTGTCTGTATCCAGCTTTGCAGTTGGTGGAATGACTGCAT
CATTCTTTGGTGGGTGGCTTGGGGACACACTTGGAAGAATCAAAGCCATGTTAGTAGCAAACATTCTGTC
ATTAGTTGGAGCTCTCTTGATGGGGTTTTCAAAATTGGGACCATCTCATATACTTATAATTGCTGGAAGA
AGCATATCAGGACTATATTGTGGGCTAATTTCAGGCCTGGTTCCTATGTATATCGGTGAAATTGCTCCAA
CCGCTCTCAGGGGAGCACTTGGCACTTTTCATCAGCTGGCCATCGTCACGGGCATTCTTATTAGTCANAA
TTATTGGGCNTGAATTTANCT
